Addgene plasmid #172986: pCMV7.1_3xFLAG-LATS1
Purpose: constitutive expression of FLAG-tagged LATS1
Depositing lab: Michael Wehr. Depositing organization: Klinikum der Ludwig Maximilians-Universitaet Muenchen. Publication: Comprehensive split TEV based protein-protein interaction screening reveals TAOK2 as a key modulator of Hippo signalling to limit growth. Ma X, Mandausch FJ, Wu Y, Sahoo VK, Ma W, Leoni G, Hostiuc M, Wintgens JP, Qiu J, Kannaiyan N, Rossner MJ, Wehr MC. Cell Signal. 2024 Jan;113:110917. doi: 10.1016/j.cellsig.2023.110917. Epub 2023 Oct 7. PubMed 37813295.
Backbone
  Vector backbone: pCMV7.1
  Vector type: Mammalian Expression
Growth in bacteria
  Bacterial resistance: Ampicillin, 100 μg/mL
  Growth temperature: 37°C
  Growth strain: DH5alpha
  Copy number: High Copy
Gene/Insert
  Gene/Insert name: 3xFLAG-LATS1
  Species: H. sapiens (human)
  Entrez Gene: LATS1 (a.k.a. WARTS, wts)
  Tag / fusion protein: 3xFLAG (N terminal on insert)
  Cloning method: Gateway Cloning
Terms and licenses: Academic/Nonprofit Terms; Industry Terms: Not Available to Industry
How to cite: pCMV7.1_3xFLAG-LATS1 was a gift from Michael Wehr (Addgene plasmid # 172986 ; http://n2t.net/addgene:172986 ; RRID:Addgene_172986)
