[The description below was written by a language model from this plasmid's Addgene catalogue record and pLannotate feature annotations shown in this document.]
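Description:
pCMV7.1_3xFLAG-LATS1 is a mammalian expression plasmid of about 8.2 kb, built on the pCMV7.1 backbone, for constitutive production of human LATS1 (also known as WARTS) carrying an N-terminal 3xFLAG tag. It is maintained in E. coli as a high-copy plasmid through a ColE1/pUC-type origin and selected with ampicillin via the β-lactamase gene and its own promoter. An f1 phage origin is also present, which in principle allows single-stranded DNA production. No mammalian selection marker is annotated. An SV40 enhancer/early promoter element lies downstream of the expression cassette, but the feature table shows no resistance gene following it, so the plasmid appears suited to transient transfection.

The expression cassette consists of the human cytomegalovirus immediate early enhancer and promoter, followed by the 3xFLAG coding sequence (three tandem FLAG epitopes with an enterokinase cleavage site), an attB1 site, the LATS1 open reading frame, an attB2 site and the human growth hormone polyadenylation signal. The attB sites flanking the insert reflect its introduction by Gateway recombination, and the attB1 sequence sits between the tag and LATS1, where it would be translated as a short linker. Remnants of lacZα, lacI, the lac promoter/operator, a T7 promoter and a pUC polylinker are backbone leftovers with no evident role in the payload.

LATS1 is a core kinase of the Hippo signalling pathway, and the tagged protein can be detected or immunoprecipitated with anti-FLAG antibodies. The associated study concerned protein-protein interaction screening of Hippo pathway components, consistent with use of this construct for overexpression and interaction assays in cultured mammalian cells.
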