Features (pLannotate 1.2.2; 19 found; start..end, strand, type, name):
      4..158     -  CDS            lacZα (fragment): LacZα fragment of β-galactosidase; lacZ fragment
    318..697     +  enhancer       CMV enhancer: human cytomegalovirus immediate early enhancer
    699..898     +  promoter       CMV promoter: human cytomegalovirus (CMV) immediate early promoter
    931..996     +  CDS            3xFLAG: three tandem FLAG® epitope tags, followed by an enterokinase cleavage site
   1033..1057    +  protein_bind   attB1: mutant version of attB; recombination site for the Gateway® BP reaction BP Clonase™
   1060..4446    +  CDS            LATS1: LATS1_HUMAN - Also known as WARTS From Homo sapiens (Human).
   4451..4475    -  protein_bind   attB2: mutant version of attB; recombination site for the Gateway® BP reaction BP Clonase™
   4489..4507    -  misc_feature   MCS (fragment): pUC18/19 multiple cloning site
   4508..5130    +  polyA_signal   hGH poly(A) signal: human growth hormone polyadenylation signal
   5159..5488    +  promoter       SV40 promoter: SV40 enhancer and early promoter
   5527..5545    -  promoter       T7 promoter: promoter for bacteriophage T7 RNA polymerase
   5583..5599    -  protein_bind   lac operator: The lac repressor binds to the lac operator to inhibit transcription in E. coli. This inhibition can be relieved by adding lactose or isopropyl-β-D-thiogalactopyranoside (IPTG). lac repressor encoded by lacI
   5607..5637    -  promoter       lac promoter: promoter for the E. coli lac operon
   5652..5673    -  protein_bind   CAP binding site: CAP binding activates transcription in the presence of cAMP. E. coli catabolite activator protein
   5686..5778    -  CDS            lacI (fragment): lac repressor; lacI; The lac repressor binds to the lac operator to inhibit transcription in E. coli. This inhibition can be relieved by adding lactose or isopropyl-β-D-thiogalactopyranoside (IPTG).
   5961..6549    -  rep_origin     ori: high-copy-number ColE1/pMB1/pBR322/pUC origin of replication
   6720..7580    -  CDS            AmpR: β-lactamase; bla; confers resistance to ampicillin, carbenicillin, and related antibiotics
   7581..7685    -  promoter       AmpR promoter: bla
   7712..8140    +  rep_origin     f1 ori (sequence partly withheld): f1 bacteriophage origin of replication; arrow indicates direction of (+) strand synthesis
>Addgene plasmid #172986 | pCMV7.1_3xFLAG-LATS1 | addgene full sequence | sequence record 340300 | Addgene NGS Result
CCATTCGCCATTCAGGCTGCGCAACTGTTGGGAAGGGCGATCGGTGCGGGCCTCTTCGCTATTACGCCAG
CTGGCGAAAGGGGGATGTGCTGCAAGGCGATTAAGTTGGGTAACGCCAGGGTTTTCCCAGTCACGACGTT
GTAAAACGACGGCCAGTGCCAAGCTGATCTATACATTGAATCAATATTGGCAATTAGCCATATTAGTCAT
TGGTTATATAGCATAAATCAATATTGGCTATTGGCCATTGCATACGTTGTATCTATATCATAATATGTAC
ATTTATATTGGCTCATGTCCAATATGACCGCCATGTTGACATTGATTATTGACTAGTTATTAATAGTAAT
CAATTACGGGGTCATTAGTTCATAGCCCATATATGGAGTTCCGCGTTACATAACTTACGGTAAATGGCCC
GCCTGGCTGACCGCCCAACGACCCCCGCCCATTGACGTCAATAATGACGTATGTTCCCATAGTAACGCCA
ATAGGGACTTTCCATTGACGTCAATGGGTGGAGTATTTACGGTAAACTGCCCACTTGGCAGTACATCAAG
TGTATCATATGCCAAGTCCGCCCCCTATTGACGTCAATGACGGTAAATGGCCCGCCTGGCATTATGCCCA
GTACATGACCTTACGGGACTTTCCTACTTGGCAGTACATCTACGTATTAGTCATCGCTATTACCATGGTG
ATGCGGTTTTGGCAGTACACCAATGGGCGTGGATAGCGGTTTGACTCACGGGGATTTCCAAGTCTCCACC
CCATTGACGTCAATGGGAGTTTGTTTTGGCACCAAAATCAACGGGACTTTCCAAAATGTCGTAATAACCC
CGCCCCGTTGACGCAAATGGGCGGTAGGCGTGTACGGTGGGAGGTCTATATAAGCAGAGCTCGTTTAGTG
AACCGTCAGAATTAACCATGGACTACAAAGACCATGACGGTGATTATAAAGATCATGACATCGATTACAA
GGATGACGATGACAAGCTTGCGGCCGCGAATTCATCGATAGATCTGATATCAACAAGTTTGTACAAAAAA
GCAGGCTCCAAGAGGAGTGAAAAGCCAGAAGGATATAGACAAATGAGGCCTAAGACCTTTCCTGCCAGTA
ACTATACTGTCAGTAGCCGGCAAATGTTACAAGAAATTCGGGAATCCCTTAGGAATTTATCTAAACCATC
TGATGCTGCTAAGGCTGAGCATAACATGAGTAAAATGTCAACCGAAGATCCTCGACAAGTCAGAAATCCA
CCCAAATTTGGGACGCATCATAAAGCCTTGCAGGAAATTCGAAACTCTCTGCTTCCATTTGCAAATGAAA
CAAATTCTTCTCGGAGTACTTCAGAAGTTAATCCACAAATGCTTCAAGACTTGCAAGCTGCTGGATTTGA
TGAGGATATGGTTATACAAGCTCTTCAGAAAACTAACAACAGAAGTATAGAAGCAGCAATTGAATTCATT
AGTAAAATGAGTTACCAAGATCCTCGACGAGAGCAGATGGCTGCAGCAGCTGCCAGACCTATTAATGCCA
GCATGAAACCAGGGAATGTGCAGCAATCAGTTAACCGCAAACAGAGCTGGAAAGGTTCTAAAGAATCCTT
AGTTCCTCAGAGGCATGGCCCGCCACTAGGAGAAAGTGTGGCCTATCATTCTGAGAGTCCCAACTCACAG
ACAGATGTAGGAAGACCTTTGTCTGGATCTGGTATATCAGCATTTGTTCAAGCTCACCCTAGCAACGGAC
AGAGAGTGAACCCCCCACCACCACCTCAAGTAAGGAGTGTTACTCCTCCACCACCTCCAAGAGGCCAGAC
TCCCCCTCCAAGAGGTACAACTCCACCTCCCCCTTCATGGGAACCAAACTCTCAAACAAAGCGCTATTCT
GGAAACATGGAATACGTAATCTCCCGAATCTCTCCTGTCCCACCTGGGGCATGGCAAGAGGGCTATCCTC
CACCACCTCTCAACACTTCCCCCATGAATCCTCCTAATCAAGGACAGAGAGGCATTAGTTCTGTTCCTGT
TGGCAGACAACCAATCATCATGCAGAGTTCTAGCAAATTTAACTTTCCATCAGGGAGACCTGGAATGCAG
AATGGTACTGGACAAACTGATTTCATGATACACCAAAATGTTGTCCCTGCTGGCACTGTGAATCGGCAGC
CACCACCTCCATATCCTCTGACAGCAGCTAATGGACAAAGCCCTTCTGCTTTACAAACAGGGGGATCTGC
TGCTCCTTCGTCATATACAAATGGAAGTATTCCTCAGTCTATGATGGTGCCAAACAGAAATAGTCATAAC
ATGGAACTATATAACATTAGTGTACCTGGACTGCAAACAAATTGGCCTCAGTCATCTTCTGCTCCAGCCC
AGTCATCCCCGAGCAGTGGGCATGAAATCCCTACATGGCAACCTAACATACCAGTGAGGTCAAATTCTTT
TAATAACCCATTAGGAAATAGAGCAAGTCACTCTGCTAATTCTCAGCCTTCTGCTACAACAGTCACTGCA
ATTACACCAGCTCCTATTCAACAGCCTGTGAAAAGTATGCGTGTATTAAAACCAGAGCTACAGACTGCTT
TAGCACCTACACACCCTTCTTGGATACCACAGCCAATTCAAACTGTTCAACCCAGTCCTTTTCCTGAGGG
AACCGCTTCAAATGTGACTGTGATGCCACCTGTTGCTGAAGCTCCAAACTATCAAGGACCACCACCACCC
TACCCAAAACATCTGCTGCACCAAAACCCATCTGTTCCTCCATACGAGTCAATCAGTAAGCCTAGCAAAG
AGGATCAGCCAAGCTTGCCCAAGGAAGATGAGAGTGAAAAGAGTTATGAAAATGTTGATAGTGGGGATAA
AGAAAAGAAACAGATTACAACTTCACCTATTACTGTTAGGAAAAACAAGAAAGATGAAGAGCGAAGGGAA
TCTCGTATTCAAAGTTATTCTCCTCAAGCATTTAAATTCTTTATGGAGCAACATGTAGAAAATGTACTCA
AATCTCATCAGCAGCGTCTACATCGTAAAAAACAATTAGAGAATGAAATGATGCGGGTTGGATTATCTCA
AGATGCCCAGGATCAAATGAGAAAGATGCTTTGCCAAAAAGAATCTAATTACATCCGTCTTAAAAGGGCT
AAAATGGACAAGTCTATGTTTGTGAAGATAAAGACACTAGGAATAGGAGCATTTGGTGAAGTCTGTCTAG
CAAGAAAAGTAGATACTAAGGCTTTGTATGCAACAAAAACTCTTCGAAAGAAAGATGTTCTTCTTCGAAA
TCAAGTCGCTCATGTTAAGGCTGAGAGAGATATCCTGGCTGAAGCTGACAATGAATGGGTAGTTCGTCTA
TATTATTCATTCCAAGATAAGGACAATTTATACTTTGTAATGGACTACATTCCTGGGGGTGATATGATGA
GCCTATTAATTAGAATGGGCATCTTTCCAGAAAGTCTGGCACGATTCTACATAGCAGAACTTACCTGTGC
AGTTGAAAGTGTTCATAAAATGGGTTTTATTCATAGAGATATTAAACCTGATAATATTTTGATTGATCGT
GATGGTCATATTAAATTGACTGACTTTGGCCTCTGCACTGGCTTCAGATGGACACACGATTCTAAGTACT
ATCAGAGTGGTGACCATCCACGGCAAGATAGCATGGATTTCAGTAATGAATGGGGGGATCCCTCAAGCTG
TCGATGTGGAGACAGACTGAAGCCATTAGAGCGGAGAGCTGCACGCCAGCACCAGCGATGTCTAGCACAT
TCTTTGGTTGGGACTCCCAATTATATTGCACCTGAAGTGTTGCTACGAACAGGATACACACAGTTGTGTG
ATTGGTGGAGTGTTGGTGTTATTCTTTTTGAAATGTTGGTGGGACAACCTCCTTTCTTGGCACAAACACC
ATTAGAAACACAAATGAAGGTTATCAACTGGCAAACATCTCTTCACATTCCACCACAAGCTAAACTCAGT
CCTGAAGCTTCTGATCTTATTATTAAACTTTGCCGAGGACCCGAAGATCGCTTAGGCAAGAATGGTGCTG
ATGAAATAAAAGCTCATCCATTTTTTAAAACAATTGACTTCTCCAGTGACCTGAGACAGCAGTCTGCTTC
ATACATTCCTAAAATCACACACCCAACAGATACATCAAATTTTGATCCTGTTGATCCTGATAAATTATGG
AGTGATGATAACGAGGAAGAAAATGTAAATGACACTCTCAATGGATGGTATAAAAATGGAAAGCATCCTG
AACATGCATTCTATGAATTTACCTTCCGAAGGTTTTTTGATGACAATGGCTACCCATATAATTATCCGAA
GCCTATTGAATATGAATACATTAATTCACAAGGCTCAGAGCAGCAGTCGGATGAAGATGATCAAAACACA
GGCTCAGAGATTAAAAATCGCGATCTAGTATATGTTTAAGACCCAGCTTTCTTGTACAAAGTGGTTGATT
CGGTACCAGTCGACTCTAGAGGATCCCGGGTGGCATCCCTGTGACCCCTCCCCAGTGCCTCTCCTGGCCC
TGGAAGTTGCCACTCCAGTGCCCACCAGCCTTGTCCTAATAAAATTAAGTTGCATCATTTTGTCTGACTA
GGTGTCCTTCTATAATATTATGGGGTGGAGGGGGGTGGTATGGAGCAAGGGGCAAGTTGGGAAGACAACC
TGTAGGGCCTGCGGGGTCTATTGGGAACCAAGCTGGAGTGCAGTGGCACAATCTTGGCTCACTGCAATCT
CCGCCTCCTGGGTTCAAGCGATTCTCCTGCCTCAGCCTCCCGAGTTGTTGGGATTCCAGGCATGCATGAC
CAGGCTCAGCTAATTTTTGTTTTTTTGGTAGAGACGGGGTTTCACCATATTGGCCAGGCTGGTCTCCAAC
TCCTAATCTCAGGTGATCTACCCACCTTGGCCTCCCAAATTGCTGGGATTACAGGCGTGAACCACTGCTC
CCTTCCCTGTCCTTCTGATTTTAAAATAACTATACCAGCAGGAGGACGTCCAGACACAGCATAGGCTACC
TGGCCATGCCCAACCGGTGGGACATTTGAGTTGCTTGCTTGGCACTGTCCTCTCATGCGTTGGGTCCACT
CAGTAGATGCCTGTTGAATTGGGTACGCGGCCAGCTTGGCTGTGGAATGTGTGTCAGTTAGGGTGTGGAA
AGTCCCCAGGCTCCCCAGCAGGCAGAAGTATGCAAAGCATGCATCTCAATTAGTCAGCAACCAGGTGTGG
AAAGTCCCCAGGCTCCCCAGCAGGCAGAAGTATGCAAAGCATGCATCTCAATTAGTCAGCAACCATAGTC
CCGCCCCTAACTCCGCCCATCCCGCCCCTAACTCCGCCCAGTTCCGCCCATTCTCCGCCCCATGGCTGAC
TAATTTTTTTTATTTATGCAGAGGCCGAGGCCGCCTCGGCCTCTGAGCTATTCCAGAAGTAGTGAGGAGG
CTTTTTTGGAGGCCTAGGCTTTTGCAAAAAGCTCCTCGAGGAACTGAAAAACCAGAAAGTTAATTCCCTA
TAGTGAGTCGTATTAAATTCGTAATCATGTCATAGCTGTTTCCTGTGTGAAATTGTTATCCGCTCACAAT
TCCACACAACATACGAGCCGGAAGCATAAAGTGTAAAGCCTGGGGTGCCTAATGAGTGAGCTAACTCACA
TTAATTGCGTTGCGCTCACTGCCCGCTTTCCAGTCGGGAAACCTGTCGTGCCAGCTGCATTAATGAATCG
GCCAACGCGCGGGGAGAGGCGGTTTGCGTATTGGGCGCTCTTCCGCTTCCTCGCTCACTGACTCGCTGCG
CTCGGTCGTTCGGCTGCGGCGAGCGGTATCAGCTCACTCAAAGGCGGTAATACGGTTATCCACAGAATCA
GGGGATAACGCAGGAAAGAACATGTGAGCAAAAGGCCAGCAAAAGGCCAGGAACCGTAAAAAGGCCGCGT
TGCTGGCGTTTTTCCATAGGCTCCGCCCCCCTGACGAGCATCACAAAAATCGACGCTCAAGTCAGAGGTG
GCGAAACCCGACAGGACTATAAAGATACCAGGCGTTTCCCCCTGGAAGCTCCCTCGTGCGCTCTCCTGTT
CCGACCCTGCCGCTTACCGGATACCTGTCCGCCTTTCTCCCTTCGGGAAGCGTGGCGCTTTCTCATAGCT
CACGCTGTAGGTATCTCAGTTCGGTGTAGGTCGTTCGCTCCAAGCTGGGCTGTGTGCACGAACCCCCCGT
TCAGCCCGACCGCTGCGCCTTATCCGGTAACTATCGTCTTGAGTCCAACCCGGTAAGACACGACTTATCG
CCACTGGCAGCAGCCACTGGTAACAGGATTAGCAGAGCGAGGTATGTAGGCGGTGCTACAGAGTTCTTGA
AGTGGTGGCCTAACTACGGCTACACTAGAAGAACAGTATTTGGTATCTGCGCTCTGCTGAAGCCAGTTAC
CTTCGGAAAAAGAGTTGGTAGCTCTTGATCCGGCAAACAAACCACCGCTGGTAGCGGTGGTTTTTTTGTT
TGCAAGCAGCAGATTACGCGCAGAAAAAAAGGATCTCAAGAAGATCCTTTGATCTTTTCTACGGGGTCTG
ACGCTCAGTGGAACGAAAACTCACGTTAAGGGATTTTGGTCATGAGATTATCAAAAAGGATCTTCACCTA
GATCCTTTTAAATTAAAAATGAAGTTTTAAATCAATCTAAAGTATATATGAGTAAACTTGGTCTGACAGT
TACCAATGCTTAATCAGTGAGGCACCTATCTCAGCGATCTGTCTATTTCGTTCATCCATAGTTGCCTGAC
TCCCCGTCGTGTAGATAACTACGATACGGGAGGGCTTACCATCTGGCCCCAGTGCTGCAATGATACCGCG
AGACCCACGCTCACCGGCTCCAGATTTATCAGCAATAAACCAGCCAGCCGGAAGGGCCGAGCGCAGAAGT
GGTCCTGCAACTTTATCCGCCTCCATCCAGTCTATTAATTGTTGCCGGGAAGCTAGAGTAAGTAGTTCGC
CAGTTAATAGTTTGCGCAACGTTGTTGCCATTGCTACAGGCATCGTGGTGTCACGCTCGTCGTTTGGTAT
GGCTTCATTCAGCTCCGGTTCCCAACGATCAAGGCGAGTTACATGATCCCCCATGTTGTGCAAAAAAGCG
GTTAGCTCCTTCGGTCCTCCGATCGTTGTCAGAAGTAAGTTGGCCGCAGTGTTATCACTCATGGTTATGG
CAGCACTGCATAATTCTCTTACTGTCATGCCATCCGTAAGATGCTTTTCTGTGACTGGTGAGTACTCAAC
CAAGTCATTCTGAGAATAGTGTATGCGGCGACCGAGTTGCTCTTGCCCGGCGTCAATACGGGATAATACC
GCGCCACATAGCAGAACTTTAAAAGTGCTCATCATTGGAAAACGTTCTTCGGGGCGAAAACTCTCAAGGA
TCTTACCGCTGTTGAGATCCAGTTCGATGTAACCCACTCGTGCACCCAACTGATCTTCAGCATCTTTTAC
TTTCACCAGCGTTTCTGGGTGAGCAAAAACAGGAAGGCAAAATGCCGCAAAAAAGGGAATAAGGGCGACA
CGGAAATGTTGAATACTCATACTCTTCCTTTTTCAATATTATTGAAGCATTTATCAGGGTTATTGTCTCA
TGAGCGGATACATATTTGAATGTATTTAGAAAAATAAACAAATAGGGGTTCCGCGCACATTTCCCCGAAA
AGTGCCACCTG
[124 nt withheld, positions 7712-7835]
C
[91 nt withheld, positions 7837-7927]
A
[49 nt withheld, positions 7929-7977]
CCTTTGACGTTGGAGTCCACGTTCTTT
[37 nt withheld, positions 8005-8041]
ACCCTATCTCGGTCTATTCTTTTGATTTATAAGGGATTTTGCCGATTTCGGCCTATTGGTTAAAAAATGA
GCTGATTTAACAAAAATTTAACGCGAATTTTAACAAAATATTAACGCTTACAATTT
